Addgene plasmid #30169: pMSP12::mCherry
Depositing lab: Lalita Ramakrishnan. Depositing organization: University of Washington.
Backbone
  Vector backbone: pFPV27
  Backbone manufacturer: Ramakrishnan et al., 2000
  Backbone size w/o insert (bp): 4981
  Vector type: Mycobacteria expression
Growth in bacteria
  Bacterial resistance: Kanamycin, 50 μg/mL
  Growth temperature: 37°C
  Growth strain: DH5alpha
  Copy number: Unknown
Gene/Insert
  Gene/Insert name: Mycobacterium Strong Promoter (MSP)
  Species: M. marinum
  Insert size (bp): 500
  Tag / fusion protein: mCherry (C terminal on backbone)
  Cloning method: Restriction Enzyme; 5′ cloning site BamHI (unknown if destroyed); 3′ cloning site BamHI (unknown if destroyed)
  Sequencing primers: 5′ pFPV27-Fwd: GAATCGGTGGTTGTGGTGAT; 3′ GFP-R
Terms and licenses: Academic/Nonprofit Terms; Industry Terms: Not Available to Industry
Depositor comments: This plasmid was derived from pMSP12::GFP (Addgene plasmid # 30167) by replacing the GFP with mCherry.
How to cite: pMSP12::mCherry was a gift from Lalita Ramakrishnan (Addgene plasmid # 30169 ; http://n2t.net/addgene:30169 ; RRID:Addgene_30169)
