[The description below was written by a language model from this plasmid's Addgene catalogue record and pLannotate feature annotations shown in this document.]
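Description:
pMSP12::mCherry is a mycobacterial expression plasmid built on the pFPV27 backbone, a promoter-probe style vector in which a fluorescent protein coding sequence sits downstream of a cloning site. It is maintained in E. coli through a high-copy ColE1/pUC-type origin and selected with kanamycin via an aph(3')-Ia aminoglycoside phosphotransferase gene. A short adjoining fragment of a Tn903 transposition protein suggests that the resistance cassette derives from that transposon. The automated annotation leaves a roughly 2 kb stretch between the E. coli origin and the cloning region unlabelled. A shuttle vector of this kind would be expected to carry a mycobacterial replicon, but the record does not identify one.

The insert is an approximately 500 bp fragment from Mycobacterium marinum called the Mycobacterium Strong Promoter (MSP), cloned as a BamHI fragment. In the sequenced plasmid of about 5.3 kb, two remnants of a pBluescript-type polylinker flank a region of about this size immediately upstream of the mCherry open reading frame, which is consistent with the promoter driving reporter transcription. The promoter itself is not called as a feature. The catalogue lists mCherry as a C-terminal tag on the backbone, but no partner coding sequence is annotated, so it functions here as the expressed reporter, a rapidly maturing monomeric red fluorescent protein. According to the depositor, the plasmid was made from the sister construct pMSP12::GFP by exchanging GFP for mCherry.

The record does not state a specific application. The design suits strong red fluorescent labelling of mycobacteria such as M. marinum, for example to visualise bacteria by microscopy or to distinguish them from green-labelled strains or host cells.
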