Features (pLannotate 1.2.2; 6 found; start..end, strand, type, name):
    140..955     +  CDS            KanR: aminoglycoside phosphotransferase; aph(3')-Ia; confers resistance to kanamycin in bacteria or G418 (Geneticin®) in eukaryotes
   1096..1239    +  CDS            TRA2_ECOLX (fragment): Protein predicted: Swiss-Prot protein existence level 4. Required for transposition of transposon Tn903. From Escherichia coli.
   1286..1874    +  rep_origin     ori: high-copy-number ColE1/pMB1/pBR322/pUC origin of replication
   3917..3941    +  misc_feature   MCS (fragment): pBluescript multiple cloning site
   4469..4539    +  misc_feature   MCS (fragment): pBluescript multiple cloning site
   4576..5283    +  CDS            mCherry: mCherry is a basic (constitutively fluorescent) red fluorescent protein published in 2004, derived from Discosoma sp.. It is reported to be a very rapidly-maturing monomer with low acid sensitivity.
>Addgene plasmid #30169 | pMSP12::mCherry | addgene full sequence | sequence record 214699 | Addgene NGS Result
GCTAGCCACCTGACGTCGGGGGGGGGGGGAAAGCCACGTTGTGTCTCAAAATCTCTGATGTTACATTGCA
CAAGATAAAAATATATCATCATGAACAATAAAACTGTCTGCTTACATAAACAGTAATACAAGGGGTGTTA
TGAGCCATATTCAACGGGAAACGTCTTGCTCGAGGCCGCGATTAAATTCCAACATGGATGCTGATTTATA
TGGGTATAAATGGGCTCGCGATAATGTCGGGCAATCAGGTGCGACAATCTATCGCTTGTATGGGAAGCCC
CATGCGCCAGAGTTGTTTCTGAAACATGGCAAAGGTAGCGTTGCCAATGATGTTACAGATGAGATGGTCA
GACTAAACTGGCTGACGGAATTTATGCCTCTTCCGACCATCAAGCATTTTATCCGTACTCCTGATGATGC
ATGGTTACTCACCACTGCGATCCCCGGGAAAACAGCATTCCAGGTATTAGAAGAATATCCTGATTCAGGT
GAAAATATTGTTGATGCGCTGGCAGTGTTCCTGCGCCGGTTGCATTCGATTCCTGTTTGTAATTGTCCTT
TTAACAGCGATCGCGTATTTCGTCTCGCTCAGGCGCAATCACGAATGAATAACGGTTTGGTTGATGCGAG
TGATTTTGATGACGAGCGTAATGGCTGGCCTGTTGAACAAGTCTGGAAAGAAATGCATAATCTTTTGCCA
TTCTCACCGGATTCAGTCGTCACTCATGGTGATTTCTCACTTGATAACCTTATTTTTGACGAGGGGAAAT
TAATAGGTTGTATTGATGTTGGACGAGTCGGAATCGCAGACCGATACCAGGATCTTGCCATCCTATGGAA
CTGCCTCGGTGAGTTTTCTCCTTCATTACAGAAACGGCTTTTTCAAAAATATGGTATTGATAATCCTGAT
ATGAATAAATTGCAGTTTCATTTGATGCTCGATGAGTTTTTCTAATCAGAATTGGTTAATTGGTTGTAAC
ACTGGCAGAGCATTACGCTGACTTGACGGGACGGCGGCTTTGTTGAATAAATCGAACTTTTGCTGAGTTG
AAGGATCAGATCACGCATCTTCCCGACAACGCAGACCGTTCCGTGGCAAAGCAAAAGTTCAAAATCACCA
ACTGGTCCACCTACAACAAAGCTCTCACCAACCGTGGCTCCCTCACTTTCTGGCTGGATGATGGGGCGAT
TCAGGCCTGGTATGAGTCAGCAACACCTTCTTCACGAGGCAGACCTCACTAGTTCCATGAGCGTCAGACC
CCGTAGAAAAGATCAAAGGATCTTCTTGAGATCCTTTTTTTCTGCGCGTAATCTGCTGCTTGCAAACAAA
AAAACCACCGCTACCAGCGGTGGTTTGTTTGCCGGATCAAGAGCTACCAACTCTTTTTCCGAAGGTAACT
GGCTTCAGCAGAGCACAGATACCAAATACTGTCCTTCTAGTGTAGCCGTAGTTAGGCCACCACTTCAAGA
ACTCTGTAGCACCGCCTACATACCTCGCTCTGCTAATCCTGTTACCAGTGGCTGCTGCCAGTGGCGATAA
GTCGTGTCTTACCGGGTTGGACTCAAGACGATAGTTACCGGATAAGGCGCAGCGGTCGGGCTGAACGGGG
GGTTCGTGCACACAGCCCAGCTTGGAGCGAACGACCTACACCGAACTGAGATACCTACAGCGTGAGCTAT
GAGAAAGCGCCACGCTTCCCGAGGGGAGAAAGGCGGACAGGTATCCGGTAAGCGGCAGGGTCGGAACAGG
AGAGCGCACGAGGGAGCTTCCAGGGGGAAACGCCTGGTATCTTTATAGTCCTGTCGGGTTTCGCCACCTC
TGACTTGAGCGTCGATTTTTGTGATGCTCGTCAGGGGGGCGGAGCCTATGGAAAAACGCCAGCAACGCGG
CCTTTTTACGGTTCCTGGCCTTTTGCTGGCCTTTTGCTCACATGTTCTTTCCTGCGTTATCCCCTGATTC
TGTGGATAACCGTATTACCGCCTTTGAGTGAGCTGATACCGCTCGCCGCAGCCGAACGACCGAGCGCAAC
GCGTGAGCCCACCAGCTCCGTAAGTTCGGGCGCTGTGTGGCTCGTACCCGCGCATTCAGGCGGCAGGGGG
TCTAACGGGTCTAAGGCGGCGTGTACGGCCGCCACAGCGGCTCTCAGCGGCCCGGAAACGTCCTCGAAAC
GACGCATGTGTTCCTCCTGGTTGGTACAGGTGGTTGGGGGTGCTCGGCTGTCGCTGGTGTTCCACCACCA
GGGCTCGACGGGAGAGCGGGGGAGTGTGCAGTTGTGGGGTGGCCCCTCAGCGAAATATCTGACTTGGAGC
TCGTGTCGGACCATACACCGGTGATTAATCGTGGTCTACTACCAAGCGTGAGCCACGTCGCCGACGAATT
TGAGCAGCTCTGGCTGCCGTACTGGCCGCTGGCAAGCGACGATCTGCTCGAGGGGATCTACCGCCAAAGC
CGCGCGTCGGCCCTAGGCCGCCGGTACATCGAGGCGAACCCAACAGCGCTGGCAAACCTGCTGGTCGTGG
ACGTAGACCATCCAGACGCAGCGCTCCGAGCGCTCAGCGCCCGGGGGTCCCATCCGCTGCCCAACGCGAT
CGTGGGCAATCGCGCCAACGGCCACGCACACGCAGTGTGGGCACTCAACGCCCCTGTTCCACGCACCGAA
TACGCGCGGCGTAAGCCGCTCGCATACATGGCGGCGTGCGCCGAAGGCCTTCGGCGCGCCGTCGATGGCG
ACCGCAGTTACTCAGGCCTCATGACCAAAAACCCCGGCCACATCGCCTGGGAAACGGAATGGCTCCACTC
AGATCTCTACACACTCAGCCACATCGAGGCCGAGCTCGGCGCGAACATGCCACCGCCGCGCTGGCGTCAG
CAGACCACGTACAAAGCGGCTCCGACGCCGCTAGGGCGGAATTGCGCACTGTTCGATTCCGTCAGGTTGT
GGGCCTATCGTCCCGCCCTCATGCGGATCTACCTGCCGACCCGGAACGTGGACGGACTCGGCCGCGCGAT
CTATGCCGAGTGCCACGCGCGAAACGCCGAATTTCCGTGCAACGACGTGTGTCCCGGACCGCTACCGGAC
AGCGAGGTCCGCGCCATCGCCAACAGCATTTGGCGTTGGATCACAACCAAGTCGCGCATTTGGGCGGACG
GGATCGTGGTCTACGAGGCCACACTCAGTGCGCGCCAGTCGGCCATCTCGCGGAAGGGCGCAGCAGCGCG
CACGGCGGCGAGCACAGTTGCGCGGCGCGCAAAGTCCGCGTCAGCCATGGAGGCATTGCTATGAGCGACG
GCTACAGCGACGGCTACAACCGGCAGCCGACTGTCCGCAAAAAGCGGCGCGTGACCGCCGCCGAAGGCGC
TCGAATCACCGGACTATCCGAACGCCACGTCGTCCGGCTCGTGGCGCAGGAACGCAGCGAGTGGCTCGCC
GAGCAGGCTGCACGCCGCGAACGCATCCGCGCCTATCACGACGACGAGGGCCACTCTTGGCCGCAAACGG
CCAAACATTTCGGGCTGCATCTGGACACCGTTAAGCGACTCGGCTATCGGGCGAGGAAAGAGCGTGCGGC
AGAACAGGAAGCGGCTCAAAAGGCCCACAACGAAGCCGACAATCCACCGCTGTTCTAACGCAATTGGGGA
GCGGGTGTCGCGGGGGTTCCGTGGGGGGTTCCGTTGCAACGGGTCGGACAGGTAAAAGTCCTGGTAGACG
CTAGTTTTCTGGTTTGGGCCATGCCTGTCTCGTTGCGTGTTTCGTTGCGCCCGTTTTGAATACCAGCCAG
ACGAGACGGGGTTCTACGAATCTTGGTCGATACCAAGCCATTTCCGCTGAATATCGGGGAGCTCACCGCC
AGAATCGGTGGTTGTGGTGATGTACGTGGCGAACTCCGTTGTAGTGCCTGTGGTGGCATCCGTGGCGCGG
CCGCTCTAGAACTAGTGGATCTGACCCGCTCCACAACCGCTGAGCAGGGTGGCAGTCAGAGCGACCAGGC
CGACCGATACGAGGCGGATTTTGAACAGGTTCACTCGAAGCCTCCCGCTGGGTTCGGAGCATCGTCGATC
ACATGACGGCGTGCTGACACCGATTCGACTATGCACAGTAGTAGGTAGCCGCCGCGGACGGTAGCGCAGG
CGGCCTCGGCGCCGTCGTGGCGTCGCGATGGTTGGCGCCAGACCCGCCTGATCGGCGTCCCGACCAGGGC
CGCCGGGGTGGTGAGCCTCGGCTTGGTCCAGCCGTAGTGAGACGGGATGTCTTCCCGGTTGTCGGGTTTG
GGTGGGCGGTCACATGTTCGCTGGCTGTGGGCGTGTCGGGGGTCGTCGAAGCGGCCGCGAACAGGGCTGG
ACGATGCACGTCTTGCACCTCCTGTCAACCCCCAATGTTGAGCCGCGATGCCCCTGACCTGCACCGTTGG
ACCGCAGTCGTTAGGGGGGCGTGTTAGCATGGAGTGACGAAAGGGGCCTAAATCAGATGATCCCCCGGGC
TGCAGGAATTCGATATCAAGCTTATCGATACCGTCGACCTCGAGGGGGGGCCCGGTACCAGATCTTTAAA
TCTAGATTTAGAAGGAGATATACATATGGTGAGCAAGGGCGAGGAGGATAACATGGCCATCATCAAGGAG
TTCATGCGCTTCAAGGTGCACATGGAGGGCTCCGTGAACGGCCACGAGTTCGAGATCGAGGGCGAGGGCG
AGGGCCGCCCCTACGAGGGCACCCAGACCGCCAAGCTGAAGGTGACCAAGGGTGGCCCCCTGCCCTTCGC
CTGGGACATCCTGTCCCCTCAGTTCATGTACGGCTCCAAGGCCTACGTGAAGCACCCCGCCGACATCCCC
GACTACTTGAAGCTGTCCTTCCCCGAGGGCTTCAAGTGGGAGCGCGTGATGAACTTCGAGGACGGCGGCG
TGGTGACCGTGACCCAGGACTCCTCCCTGCAGGACGGCGAGTTCATCTACAAGGTGAAGCTGCGCGGCAC
CAACTTCCCCTCCGACGGCCCCGTAATGCAGAAGAAGACCATGGGCTGGGAGGCCTCCTCCGAGCGGATG
TACCCCGAGGACGGCGCCCTGAAGGGCGAGATCAAGCAGAGGCTGAAGCTGAAGGACGGCGGCCACTACG
ACGCTGAGGTCAAGACCACCTACAAGGCCAAGAAGCCCGTGCAGCTGCCCGGCGCCTACAACGTCAACAT
CAAGTTGGACATCACCTCCCACAACGAGGACTACACCATCGTGGAACAGTACGAACGCGCCGAGGGCCGC
CACTCCACCGGCGGCATGGACGAGCTGTACAAGTAAA
