>Addgene plasmid #30169 | pMSP12::mCherry | addgene partial sequence | sequence record 35198 | 30169 with mCherry-R (5' TTGGTCACCTTCAGCTTGG 3')
GCCTGCCTGCCTGATCTCGAACTCGTGGCCGTTCACGGAGCCCTCCATGTGCACCTTGAAGCGCATGAAC
TCCTTGATGATGGCCATGTTATCCTCCTCGCCCTTGCTCACCATATGTATATCTCCTTCTAAATCTAGAT
TTAAAGATCTGGTACCGGGCCCCCCCTCGAGGTCGACGGTATCGATAAGCTTGATATCGAATTCCTGCAG
CCCGGGGGATCATCTGATTTAGGCCCCTTTCGTCACTCCATGCTAACACGCCCCCCTAACGACTGCGGTC
CAACGGTGCAGGTCAGGGGCATCGCGGCTCAACATTGGGGGTTGACAGGAGGTGCAAGACGTGCATCGTC
CAGCCCTGTTCGCGGCCGCTTCGACGACCCCCGACACGCCCACAGCCAGCGAACATGTGACCGCCCACCC
AAACCCGACAACCGGGAAGACATCCCGTCTCACTACGGCTGGACCAAGCCGAGGCTCACCACCCCGGCGG
CCCTGGTCGGGACGCCGATCAGGCGGGTCTGGCGCCAACCATCGCGACGCCACGACGGCGCCGAGGCCGC
CTGCGCTACCGTCCGCGGCGGCTACCTACTACTGTGCATAGTCGAATCGGTGTCAGCACGCCGTCATGTG
ATCGACGATGCTCCGAACCCAGCGGGAGGCTTCGAGTGAACCTGTTCAAAATCCGCCTCGTATCGGTCGG
CCTGGTCGCTCTGACTGCCACCCTGCTCAGCGGTTGTGGAGCGGGTCAGATCCACTAGTTCTAGAGCGGC
CGCGCCACGGATGCCACCACAGGCACTACAACGGAGTTCGCCACGTACATCACCACAACCACCGATTCTG
GGCGGTGAGCTCCCCGATATTCAGCGGAAATGGCTTGGTATCGACCAAAATTCGTAGAA
